>Addgene plasmid #225452 | pcDNA3puro-mGFP-FXR1-N2 (1-399) | addgene full sequence | sequence record 458920 | Addgene NGS Result
GACGGATCGGGAGATCTCCCGATCCCCTATGGTGCACTCTCAGTACAATCTGCTCTGATGCCGCATAGTT
AAGCCAGTATCTGCTCCCTGCTTGTGTGTTGGAGGTCGCTGAGTAGTGCGCGAGCAAAATTTAAGCTACA
ACAAGGCAAGGCTTGACCGACAATTGCATGAAGAATCTGCTTAGGGTTAGGCGTTTTGCGCTGCTTCGCG
ATGTACGGGCCAGATATACGCGTTGACATTGATTATTGACTAGTTATTAATAGTAATCAATTACGGGGTC
ATTAGTTCATAGCCCATATATGGAGTTCCGCGTTACATAACTTACGGTAAATGGCCCGCCTGGCTGACCG
CCCAACGACCCCCGCCCATTGACGTCAATAATGACGTATGTTCCCATAGTAACGCCAATAGGGACTTTCC
ATTGACGTCAATGGGTGGAGTATTTACGGTAAACTGCCCACTTGGCAGTACATCAAGTGTATCATATGCC
AAGTACGCCCCCTATTGACGTCAATGACGGTAAATGGCCCGCCTGGCATTATGCCCAGTACATGACCTTA
TGGGACTTTCCTACTTGGCAGTACATCTACGTATTAGTCATCGCTATTACCATGGTGATGCGGTTTTGGC
AGTACATCAATGGGCGTGGATAGCGGTTTGACTCACGGGGATTTCCAAGTCTCCACCCCATTGACGTCAA
TGGGAGTTTGTTTTGGCACCAAAATCAACGGGACTTTCCAAAATGTCGTAACAACTCCGCCCCATTGACG
CAAATGGGCGGTAGGCGTGTACGGTGGGAGGTCTATATAAGCAGAGCTCTCTGGCTAACTAGAGAACCCA
CTGCTTACTGGCTTATCGAAATTAATACGACTCACTATAGGGAGACCCAAGCTGGCTAGCAACCATGGTG
AGCAAGGGCGAGGAGCTGTTCACCGGGGTGGTGCCCATCCTGGTCGAGCTGGACGGCGACGTAAACGGCC
ACAAGTTCAGCGTGTCCGGCGAGGGCGAGGGCGATGCCACCTACGGCAAGCTGACCCTGAAGTTCATCTG
CACCACCGGCAAGCTGCCCGTGCCCTGGCCCACCCTCGTGACCACCCTGACCTACGGCGTGCAGTGCTTC
AGCCGCTACCCCGACCACATGAAGCAGCACGACTTCTTCAAGTCCGCCATGCCCGAAGGCTACGTCCAGG
AGCGCACCATCTTCTTCAAGGACGACGGCAACTACAAGACCCGCGCCGAGGTGAAGTTCGAGGGCGACAC
CCTGGTGAACCGCATCGAGCTGAAGGGCATCGACTTCAAGGAGGACGGCAACATCCTGGGGCACAAGCTG
GAGTACAACTACAACAGCCACAACGTCTATATCATGGCCGACAAGCAGAAGAACGGCATCAAGGTGAACT
TCAAGATCCGCCACAACATCGAGGACGGCAGCGTGCAGCTCGCCGACCACTACCAGCAGAACACCCCCAT
CGGCGACGGCCCCGTGCTGCTGCCCGACAACCACTACCTGAGCACCCAGTCCAAGCTGAGCAAAGACCCC
AACGAGAAGCGCGATCACATGGTCCTGCTGGAGTTCGTGACCGCCGCCGGGATCACTCTCGGCATGGACG
AGCTGTACAAGGCGGAGCTGACGGTGGAGGTTCGCGGCTCTAACGGGGCTTTCTACAAGGGATTTATCAA
AGATGTTCATGAAGACTCCCTTACAGTTGTTTTTGAAAATAATTGGCAACCAGAACGCCAGGTTCCATTT
AATGAAGTTAGATTACCACCACCACCTGATATAAAAAAAGAAATTAGTGAAGGAGATGAAGTAGAGGTAT
ATTCAAGAGCAAATGACCAAGAGCCATGTGGGTGGTGGTTGGCTAAAGTTCGGATGATGAAAGGAGAATT
TTATGTCATTGAATATGCTGCTTGTGACGCTACTTACAATGAAATAGTCACATTTGAACGACTTCGGCCT
GTCAATCAAAATAAAACTGTCAAAAAAAATACCTTCTTTAAATGCACAGTGGATGTTCCTGAGGATTTGA
GAGAGGCGTGTGCTAATGAAAATGCACATAAAGATTTTAAGAAAGCAGTAGGAGCATGCAGAATTTTTTA
CCATCCAGAAACAACACAGCTAATGATACTGTCTGCCAGTGAAGCAACTGTGAAGAGAGTAAACATCTTA
AGTGACATGCATTTGCGAAGTATTCGTACGAAGTTGATGCTTATGTCCAGAAATGAAGAGGCCACTAAGC
ATTTAGAATGCACAAAACAACTTGCAGCAGCTTTTCATGAGGAATTTGTTGTGAGAGAAGATTTAATGGG
CCTGGCAATAGGAACACATGGTAGTAACATCCAGCAAGCTAGGAAGGTTCCTGGAGTTACCGCCATTGAG
CTAGATGAAGATACTGGAACATTCAGAATCTACGGAGAGAGTGCTGATGCTGTAAAAAAGGCTAGAGGTT
TCTTGGAATTTGTGGAGGATTTTATTCAGGTTCCTAGGAATCTCGTTGGAAAAGTAATTGGAAAAAATGG
CAAAGTTATTCAAGAAATAGTGGACAAATCTGGTGTGGTTCGAGTGAGAATTGAAGGGGACAATGAAAAT
AAATTACCCAGAGAAGACGGTATGGTTCCATTTGTATTTGTTGGCACTAAAGAAAGCATTGGAAATGTGC
AGGTTCTTCTAGAGTATCATATTGCCTATCTAAAGGAAGTAGAACAGCTAAGAATGGAACGCCTACAGAT
TGATGAACAGCTGCGACAGATTGGTTCTAGGTCTTATAGCGGAAGAGGCAGAGGTCGTCGGGGACCTAAT
TACACCTCCGGTTATGGTTAACTCGAGTCTAGAGGGCCCGTTTAAACCCGCTGATCAGCCTCGACTGTGC
CTTCTAGTTGCCAGCCATCTGTTGTTTGCCCCTCCCCCGTGCCTTCCTTGACCCTGGAAGGTGCCACTCC
CACTGTCCTTTCCTAATAAAATGAGGAAATTGCATCGCATTGTCTGAGTAGGTGTCATTCTATTCTGGGG
GGTGGGGTGGGGCAGGACAGCAAGGGGGAGGATTGGGAAGACAATAGCAGGCATGCTGGGGATGCGGTGG
GCTCTATGGCTTCTGAGGCGGAAAGAACCAGCTGGGGCTCTAGGGGGTATCCCC
[124 nt withheld, positions 3135-3258]
C
[91 nt withheld, positions 3260-3350]
A
[49 nt withheld, positions 3352-3400]
CCTTTGACGTTGGAGTCCACGTTCTTT
[37 nt withheld, positions 3428-3464]
ACCCTATCTCGGTCTATTCTTTTGATTTATAAGGGATTTTGCCGATTTCGGCCTATTGGTTAAAAAATGA
GCTGATTTAACAAAAATTTAACGCGAATTAATTCTGTGGAATGTGTGTCAGTTAGGGTGTGGAAAGTCCC
CAGGCTCCCCAGCAGGCAGAAGTATGCAAAGCATGCATCTCAATTAGTCAGCAACCAGGTGTGGAAAGTC
CCCAGGCTCCCCAGCAGGCAGAAGTATGCAAAGCATGCATCTCAATTAGTCAGCAACCATAGTCCCGCCC
CTAACTCCGCCCATCCCGCCCCTAACTCCGCCCAGTTCCGCCCATTCTCCGCCCCATGGCTGACTAATTT
TTTTTATTTATGCAGAGGCCGAGGCCGCCTCTGCCTCTGAGCTATTCCAGAAGTAGTGAGGAGGCTTTTT
TGGAGGCCTAGGCTTTTGCAAAAAGCTCCCAACCATGACCGAGTACAAGCCCACGGTGCGCCTCGCCACC
CGCGACGACGTCCCCAGGGCCGTACGCACCCTCGCCGCCGCGTTCGCCGACTACCCCGCCACGCGCCACA
CCGTCGATCCGGACCGCCACATCGAGCGGGTCACCGAGCTGCAAGAACTCTTCCTCACGCGCGTCGGGCT
CGACATCGGCAAGGTGTGGGTCGCGGACGACGGCGCCGCGGTGGCGGTCTGGACCACGCCGGAGAGCGTC
GAAGCGGGGGCGGTGTTCGCCGAGATCGGCCCGCGCATGGCCGAGTTGAGCGGTTCCCGGCTGGCCGCGC
AGCAACAGATGGAAGGCCTCCTGGCGCCGCACCGGCCCAAGGAGCCCGCGTGGTTCCTGGCCACCGTCGG
CGTCTCGCCCGACCACCAGGGCAAGGGTCTGGGCAGCGCCGTCGTGCTCCCCGGAGTGGAGGCGGCCGAG
CGCGCCGGGGTGCCCGCCTTCCTGGAGACCTCCGCGCCCCGCAACCTCCCCTTCTACGAGCGGCTCGGCT
TCACCGTCACCGCCGACGTCGAGGTGCCCGAAGGACCGCGCACCTGGTGCATGACCCGCAAGCCCGGTGC
CTGAGCGGGACTCTGGGGTTCGAAATGACCGACCAAGCGACGCCCAACCTGCCATCACGAGATTTCGATT
CCACCGCCGCCTTCTATGAAAGGTTGGGCTTCGGAATCGTTTTCCGGGACGCCGGCTGGATGATCCTCCA
GCGCGGGGATCTCATGCTGGAGTTCTTCGCCCACCCCAACTTGTTTATTGCAGCTTATAATGGTTACAAA
TAAAGCAATAGCATCACAAATTTCACAAATAAAGCATTTTTTTCACTGCATTCTAGTTGTGGTTTGTCCA
AACTCATCAATGTATCTTATCATGTCTGTATACCGTCGACCTCTAGCTAGAGCTTGGCGTAATCATGGTC
ATAGCTGTTTCCTGTGTGAAATTGTTATCCGCTCACAATTCCACACAACATACGAGCCGGAAGCATAAAG
TGTAAAGCCTGGGGTGCCTAATGAGTGAGCTAACTCACATTAATTGCGTTGCGCTCACTGCCCGCTTTCC
AGTCGGGAAACCTGTCGTGCCAGCTGCATTAATGAATCGGCCAACGCGCGGGGAGAGGCGGTTTGCGTAT
TGGGCGCTCTTCCGCTTCCTCGCTCACTGACTCGCTGCGCTCGGTCGTTCGGCTGCGGCGAGCGGTATCA
GCTCACTCAAAGGCGGTAATACGGTTATCCACAGAATCAGGGGATAACGCAGGAAAGAACATGTGAGCAA
AAGGCCAGCAAAAGGCCAGGAACCGTAAAAAGGCCGCGTTGCTGGCGTTTTTCCATAGGCTCCGCCCCCC
TGACGAGCATCACAAAAATCGACGCTCAAGTCAGAGGTGGCGAAACCCGACAGGACTATAAAGATACCAG
GCGTTTCCCCCTGGAAGCTCCCTCGTGCGCTCTCCTGTTCCGACCCTGCCGCTTACCGGATACCTGTCCG
CCTTTCTCCCTTCGGGAAGCGTGGCGCTTTCTCATAGCTCACGCTGTAGGTATCTCAGTTCGGTGTAGGT
CGTTCGCTCCAAGCTGGGCTGTGTGCACGAACCCCCCGTTCAGCCCGACCGCTGCGCCTTATCCGGTAAC
TATCGTCTTGAGTCCAACCCGGTAAGACACGACTTATCGCCACTGGCAGCAGCCACTGGTAACAGGATTA
GCAGAGCGAGGTATGTAGGCGGTGCTACAGAGTTCTTGAAGTGGTGGCCTAACTACGGCTACACTAGAAG
AACAGTATTTGGTATCTGCGCTCTGCTGAAGCCAGTTACCTTCGGAAAAAGAGTTGGTAGCTCTTGATCC
GGCAAACAAACCACCGCTGGTAGCGGTGGTTTTTTTGTTTGCAAGCAGCAGATTACGCGCAGAAAAAAAG
GATCTCAAGAAGATCCTTTGATCTTTTCTACGGGGTCTGACGCTCAGTGGAACGAAAACTCACGTTAAGG
GATTTTGGTCATGAGATTATCAAAAAGGATCTTCACCTAGATCCTTTTAAATTAAAAATGAAGTTTTAAA
TCAATCTAAAGTATATATGAGTAAACTTGGTCTGACAGTTACCAATGCTTAATCAGTGAGGCACCTATCT
CAGCGATCTGTCTATTTCGTTCATCCATAGTTGCCTGACTCCCCGTCGTGTAGATAACTACGATACGGGA
GGGCTTACCATCTGGCCCCAGTGCTGCAATGATACCGCGAGACCCACGCTCACCGGCTCCAGATTTATCA
GCAATAAACCAGCCAGCCGGAAGGGCCGAGCGCAGAAGTGGTCCTGCAACTTTATCCGCCTCCATCCAGT
CTATTAATTGTTGCCGGGAAGCTAGAGTAAGTAGTTCGCCAGTTAATAGTTTGCGCAACGTTGTTGCCAT
TGCTACAGGCATCGTGGTGTCACGCTCGTCGTTTGGTATGGCTTCATTCAGCTCCGGTTCCCAACGATCA
AGGCGAGTTACATGATCCCCCATGTTGTGCAAAAAAGCGGTTAGCTCCTTCGGTCCTCCGATCGTTGTCA
GAAGTAAGTTGGCCGCAGTGTTATCACTCATGGTTATGGCAGCACTGCATAATTCTCTTACTGTCATGCC
ATCCGTAAGATGCTTTTCTGTGACTGGTGAGTACTCAACCAAGTCATTCTGAGAATAGTGTATGCGGCGA
CCGAGTTGCTCTTGCCCGGCGTCAATACGGGATAATACCGCGCCACATAGCAGAACTTTAAAAGTGCTCA
TCATTGGAAAACGTTCTTCGGGGCGAAAACTCTCAAGGATCTTACCGCTGTTGAGATCCAGTTCGATGTA
ACCCACTCGTGCACCCAACTGATCTTCAGCATCTTTTACTTTCACCAGCGTTTCTGGGTGAGCAAAAACA
GGAAGGCAAAATGCCGCAAAAAAGGGAATAAGGGCGACACGGAAATGTTGAATACTCATACTCTTCCTTT
TTCAATATTATTGAAGCATTTATCAGGGTTATTGTCTCATGAGCGGATACATATTTGAATGTATTTAGAA
AAATAAACAAATAGGGGTTCCGCGCACATTTCCCCGAAAAGTGCCACCTGACGTC
Features (pLannotate 1.2.2; 21 found; start..end, strand, type, name):
     28..80      -  misc_feature   bom (fragment): basis of mobility region from pBR322
    235..614     +  enhancer       CMV enhancer: human cytomegalovirus immediate early enhancer
    615..818     +  promoter       CMV promoter: human cytomegalovirus (CMV) immediate early promoter
    814..847     +  LTR            5' LTR (truncated) (fragment): truncated 5' long terminal repeat (LTR) from HIV-1
    863..881     +  promoter       T7 promoter: promoter for bacteriophage T7 RNA polymerase
    905..1621    +  CDS            mEGFP: mEGFP is a basic (constitutively fluorescent) green fluorescent protein published in 2002, derived from Aequorea victoria. It has moderate acid sensitivity.
   1622..2818    +  CDS            Fxr1 (fragment): FXR1_RAT - Also known as Fxr1h From Rattus norvegicus (Rat).
   2865..3089    +  polyA_signal   bGH poly(A) signal: bovine growth hormone polyadenylation signal
   3093..3114    +  promoter       SV40 promoter (fragment): SV40 enhancer and early promoter
   3135..3563    +  rep_origin     f1 ori (sequence partly withheld): f1 bacteriophage origin of replication; arrow indicates direction of (+) strand synthesis
   3577..3906    +  promoter       SV40 promoter: SV40 enhancer and early promoter
   3919..4518    +  CDS            PuroR: puromycin N-acetyltransferase; pac from Streptomyces alboniger; confers resistance to puromycin
   4539..4697    +  CDS            ble (fragment): BLE_KLEPN - Experimental evidence at protein level: Swiss-Prot protein existence level 1. Binding protein with a strong affinity to the bleomycin family of antibiotics. Binds to CL990; an antimitotic-antibiotic compound. From Klebsiella pneumoniae.
   4692..4813    +  polyA_signal   SV40 poly(A) signal: SV40 polyadenylation signal
   4886..4902    -  protein_bind   lac operator: The lac repressor binds to the lac operator to inhibit transcription in E. coli. This inhibition can be relieved by adding lactose or isopropyl-β-D-thiogalactopyranoside (IPTG). lac repressor encoded by lacI
   4910..4940    -  promoter       lac promoter: promoter for the E. coli lac operon
   4955..4976    -  protein_bind   CAP binding site: CAP binding activates transcription in the presence of cAMP. E. coli catabolite activator protein
   4989..5081    -  CDS            lacI (fragment): lac repressor; lacI; The lac repressor binds to the lac operator to inhibit transcription in E. coli. This inhibition can be relieved by adding lactose or isopropyl-β-D-thiogalactopyranoside (IPTG).
   5264..5852    -  rep_origin     ori: high-copy-number ColE1/pMB1/pBR322/pUC origin of replication
   6023..6883    -  CDS            AmpR: β-lactamase; bla; confers resistance to ampicillin, carbenicillin, and related antibiotics
   6884..6988    -  promoter       AmpR promoter: bla
