[The description below was written by a language model from this plasmid's Addgene catalogue record and pLannotate feature annotations shown in this document.]
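Description:
pcDNA3puro-mGFP-FXR1-N2 (1-399) is a mammalian expression plasmid of about 7 kb built on pcDNA3-puro, a derivative of the pcDNA3 backbone in which the mammalian selection cassette encodes puromycin resistance. It is propagated in E. coli as a high-copy plasmid through a ColE1/pUC-type origin and selected with ampicillin via the β-lactamase gene and its native promoter. An f1 phage origin is also present, along with backbone remnants (fragments of bom, lacI and a bleomycin-resistance gene, plus lac promoter/operator elements) that have no evident role in the construct's function.

The payload is a single open reading frame driven by the human CMV immediate-early enhancer and promoter and terminated by the bovine growth hormone polyadenylation signal. Monomeric EGFP sits at the N-terminus and runs directly into a fragment of human FXR1 covering residues 1-399, which the depositor calls the N2 fragment. The automated annotation labels this segment as a partial match to the rat Fxr1 orthologue, probably reflecting sequence conservation in the reference database, since the catalogue entry gives the species as human. A T7 promoter lies between the CMV promoter and the coding sequence and could support in vitro transcription. A short hit annotated as a truncated HIV-1 LTR at the promoter boundary is most likely an annotation artefact rather than a functional viral element. Downstream, an SV40 early promoter drives puromycin N-acetyltransferase with an SV40 poly(A) signal, allowing selection of transfected mammalian cells.

The stated purpose is to express the mEGFP-tagged FXR1 fragment in mammalian cells. Such a fluorescent truncation is suited to domain-mapping and localisation experiments, and the associated study concerns the FXR1 network as a signalling scaffold for actomyosin remodelling.
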