Addgene plasmid #225452: pcDNA3puro-mGFP-FXR1-N2 (1-399)
Purpose: Express mEGFP-fusion protein of FXR1 fragment (1-399)
Depositing lab: Christine Mayr. Depositing organization: Memorial Sloan-Kettering Cancer Center. Publication: The FXR1 network acts as signaling scaffold for actomyosin remodeling. Chen X, Fansler MM, Janjoš U, Ule J, Mayr C. Cell. 5 August 2024. doi: 10.1016/j.cell.2024.07.015. PubMed 37961296.
Backbone
  Vector backbone: pcDNA3-puro
  Backbone manufacturer: Mayr Lab
  Vector type: Mammalian Expression
Growth in bacteria
  Bacterial resistance: Ampicillin, 100 μg/mL
  Growth temperature: 37°C
  Growth strain: DH5alpha
  Copy number: High Copy
Gene/Insert
  Gene/Insert name: FXR1
  Species: H. sapiens (human)
  Mutation: N2 fragment (1-399)
  Entrez Gene: FXR1 (a.k.a. CMYP9A, CMYP9B, FXR1P, MYOPMIL, MYORIBF)
  Promoter: CMV
  Tag / fusion protein: mEGFP (N terminal on insert)
  Cloning method: Restriction Enzyme; 5′ cloning site unknown (unknown if destroyed)
Terms and licenses: Academic/Nonprofit Terms; Industry Terms: Not Available to Industry
Depositor comments: Please visit https://doi.org/10.1101/2023.11.05.565677 for bioRxiv preprint.
How to cite: pcDNA3puro-mGFP-FXR1-N2 (1-399) was a gift from Christine Mayr (Addgene plasmid # 225452 ; http://n2t.net/addgene:225452 ; RRID:Addgene_225452)
